>Addgene plasmid #29107 | pEMS1210 | addgene partial sequence | sequence record 39276 | pEMS1307-Fwd 5'-ccgcacgtctaagaaaccat-3'
AAATAGGCGTATCACGAGGCCCTTTCGTCTTCAAGAATTAATTCCGATCATATTCAATAACCCTTAATGA
ATTCGAGCTCCTAGGCCGGCCTTCCAGCACCATTAATAAATACCCTCAGTTTATGGCGAGAAAGGCCTGG
CTCAGCAAGGTGAAGTGATGTGCCCGAGGCTCACCAGAACTGTGCCTGGTTCTGGAAGGCTCCAAGTCCA
CTGGTCTTTCATCTACACCTGCTGTGCCTCACCTGGGCAGCTTTGATAGCTGGGGAACATTTCTTCAAGG
AGCCGCCTCTCACATTCAGGGAAGGTGCCTGTCCTGCTTTGCTGTGAAACACCTCAATGTCATGACTTCC
TCTGATATGTTCTTTAATTAATTATTTCTGCAAACCTAAGTTTGATTAATTGGATGCAATCACAGGACTG
GTTTGATGAGAGACTCAGTTCCTGCTTGGGGCCTCTCGGGTGGCATGAGAACATGTGGGGCTTCTTACCT
GAAGGATGTCGGCAATTAGAGCCCATTTTGACTGCCGGGGTATGAGCCGACTGCCTCAGAGAACATCAAT
TAGCTCAGTGGCTAAATTGTGCTGAGAGTTATCGGTTACCAAGGGGACCCGTGGTCAATGCCAGGATTTA
AGTGGCTCTTGTCTTCGGGGATCATCTTTCCTGAATCGCGGCCACGTTCTGGGCCTGGTAATTATCAGCA
GGCTGATTAGGCCTCGTCCATTATAGAGAGTGACTTCCTAATCGCCAGCTGCTGGGGAGGAAAATGTCTC
AGCTCCGACGCAGGTACACCCCATCCGACATGCCAGAGGCTGGCACGCACACACTGCAAGGCTGCTTTGG
GCTGTGGCCAAA
