[The description below was written by a language model from this plasmid's Addgene catalogue record.]
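Description:
pEMS1210 is a Pleiades Promoter Project plasmid built on the large pEMS1307 backbone (about 16.5 kb without insert). It is maintained in E. coli as a high-copy plasmid under ampicillin selection. The record gives no feature table, so the origin of replication and any other backbone elements, such as targeting arms or polyadenylation signals, are not stated and cannot be described here.

The payload is Ple238, a human MiniPromoter of roughly 3.2 kb derived from regulatory sequence of the TRH (thyrotropin releasing hormone) gene. It was inserted by restriction cloning between FseI and AscI sites. In this design the insert is a candidate promoter rather than a coding sequence. It sits upstream of a backbone-encoded EGFP-NLS reporter, a green fluorescent protein carrying a nuclear localisation signal, so fluorescence concentrated in nuclei reports which cells the MiniPromoter is active in.

The construct belongs to a series made to test compact human promoter elements for restricted expression in the central nervous system, in work that also examined their compatibility with adeno-associated viral vectors. For Ple238 the recorded outcome was negative: eGFP reporter expression was not detected in the brain or the eye. The plasmid therefore serves mainly as a documented non-expressing MiniPromoter design, useful as a reference point or as starting material for redesigning TRH regulatory elements, not as a validated driver of cell-type-specific expression.
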