Addgene plasmid #29107: pEMS1210
Purpose: Expression of the eGFP reporter gene was not detected in the brain and eye.
Depositing lab: Elizabeth Simpson. Depositing organization: University of British Columbia. Publication: Targeted CNS Delivery Using Human MiniPromoters and Demonstrated Compatibility with Adeno-Associated Viral Vectors. de Leeuw CN, Dyka FM, Boye SL, Laprise S, Zhou M, Chou AY, Borretta L, McInerny SC, Banks KG, Portales-Casamar E, Swanson MI, D'Souza CA, Boye SE, Jones SJ, Holt RA, Goldowitz D, Hauswirth WW, Wasserman WW, Simpson EM. Mol Ther Methods Clin Dev. 2014 Jan 8;1:5. 10.1038/mtm.2013.5 PubMed 24761428.
Backbone
  Vector backbone: pEMS1307
  Backbone size w/o insert (bp): 16482
  Vector type: Pleiades Promoter Project [sic, Pleaides Plieades]
Growth in bacteria
  Bacterial resistance: Ampicillin, 100 μg/mL
  Growth temperature: 37°C
  Growth strain: DH5alpha
  Growth instructions: DH10B
  Copy number: High Copy
Gene/Insert
  Gene/Insert name: Ple238 (alt names: TRH; thyrotropin releasing hormone)
  Species: H. sapiens (human)
  Insert size (bp): 3215
  Entrez Gene: TRH (a.k.a. Pro-TRH, TRF)
  Tag / fusion protein: EGFP-NLS (C terminal on backbone)
  Cloning method: Restriction Enzyme; 5′ cloning site FseI (unknown if destroyed); 3′ cloning site AscI (unknown if destroyed)
  Sequencing primers: 5′ Unknown
Terms and licenses: Academic/Nonprofit Terms; Industry Terms: Not Available to Industry
How to cite: pEMS1210 was a gift from Elizabeth Simpson (Addgene plasmid # 29107 ; http://n2t.net/addgene:29107 ; RRID:Addgene_29107)
